Addgene plasmid #126140: pBbB20c-GFP
Purpose: Constitutive expression vector for Escherichia coli. BglBrick compatible.
Depositing lab: Nigel Scrutton. Depositing organization: University of Manchester. Publication: SelProm: A Queryable and Predictive Expression Vector Selection Tool for Escherichia coli. Jervis AJ, Carbonell P, Taylor S, Sung R, Dunstan MS, Robinson CJ, Breitling R, Takano E, Scrutton NS. ACS Synth Biol. 2019 Mar 18. doi: 10.1021/acssynbio.8b00399. PubMed 30870592.
Backbone
  Vector backbone: pBb
  Backbone size w/o insert (bp): 2663
  Vector type: Bacterial Expression, Synthetic Biology
Growth in bacteria
  Bacterial resistance: Chloramphenicol, 25 μg/mL
  Growth temperature: 37°C
  Growth strain: DH5alpha
  Copy number: High Copy
Gene/Insert
  Gene/Insert name: GFPuv
  Species: Synthetic
  Insert size (bp): 717
  Promoter: S23200
  Cloning method: Unknown
  Sequencing primers: 5′ GGTAGTGATCTTATTTCATTATGGTG
Terms and licenses: Academic/Nonprofit Terms; Industry Terms: Not Available to Industry
Depositor comments: Cloning method was In-Fusion.
How to cite: pBbB20c-GFP was a gift from Nigel Scrutton (Addgene plasmid # 126140 ; http://n2t.net/addgene:126140 ; RRID:Addgene_126140)
