[The description below was written by a language model from this plasmid's Addgene catalogue record and pLannotate feature annotations shown in this document.]
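Description:
pBbB20c-GFP is a small bacterial expression plasmid from the BglBrick-compatible pBb vector family, built for constitutive gene expression in Escherichia coli and intended for synthetic biology work. The sequenced record is about 3.2 kb. Replication depends on the pBBR1 system from Bordetella bronchiseptica: a pBBR1 oriV (annotated as a fragment) together with the pBBR1 Rep protein that this origin requires. pBBR1 is a broad-host-range replicon, although the record describes use only in E. coli, where the catalogue lists it as high copy. Selection is by chloramphenicol, conferred by a cat (chloramphenicol acetyltransferase) gene driven by its native cat promoter and followed by a lambda t0 terminator. This marker cassette and the replicon lie on the opposite strand from the expression unit.

The payload is a single reporter cassette. The catalogue names the promoter as S23200, while automated annotation finds a partial match to the J23119 constitutive promoter from the Registry of Standard Biological Parts, suggesting a short synthetic constitutive promoter related to that family. The record does not clarify the relationship further. Downstream sits a 717 bp GFPuv coding sequence, which the annotation tool labels as an Aequorea victoria-derived long Stokes shift GFP variant. Transcription is stopped by a double terminator consisting of rrnB T1 followed by the phage T7 Te terminator. No repressor gene or inducible control element is annotated, in keeping with the constitutive design.

With GFP as a fluorescent readout, the plasmid reports the expression level given by this combination of promoter, origin and marker. It comes from work on a tool for selecting and predicting E. coli expression vectors. BglBrick compatibility should allow the GFP to be exchanged for a gene of interest by standardised assembly.
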