Features (pLannotate 1.2.2; 9 found; start..end, strand, type, name):
     12..41      +  promoter       J23119 promoter (fragment): bacterial promoter (Registry of Standard Biological Parts BBa J23119)
     87..800     +  CDS            &alpha;GFP: &alpha;GFP is a basic (constitutively fluorescent) long stokes shift fluorescent protein published in 1996, derived from Aequorea victoria.
    836..907     +  terminator     rrnB T1 terminator: transcription terminator T1 from the E. coli rrnB gene
    923..950     +  terminator     T7Te terminator: phage T7 early transcription terminator
   1017..1679    -  CDS            pBBR1 Rep: replication protein for the broad-host-range plasmid pBBR1 from Bordetella bronchiseptica
   1680..2253    -  rep_origin     pBBR1 oriV (fragment): replication origin of the broad-host-range plasmid pBBR1 from Bordetella bronchiseptica; requires the pBBR1 Rep protein for replication
   2266..2360    -  terminator     lambda t0 terminator: transcription terminator from phage lambda
   2384..3040    -  CDS            cat: CAT_ECOLX - Experimental evidence at protein level: Swiss-Prot protein existence level 1. This enzyme is an effector of chloramphenicol resistance in bacteria. From Escherichia coli. This protein is used as a marker in many commonly used cloning vectors, such as pACYC184.
   3041..3143    -  promoter       cat promoter: promoter of the E. coli cat gene encoding chloramphenicol acetyltransferase
>Addgene plasmid #126140 | pBbB20c-GFP | addgene full sequence | sequence record 247103 | Addgene NGS Result
GACGTCTTTATAGCTAGCTCAGTCCTAGGTACAATGCTAGCAGGTTTAATCGAATTCAAAAGATCTTTTA
AGAAGGAGATATACATATGAGTAAAGGAGAAGAACTTTTCACTGGAGTTGTCCCAATTCTTGTTGAATTA
GATGGTGATGTTAATGGGCACAAATTTTCTGTCAGTGGAGAGGGTGAAGGTGATGCAACATACGGAAAAC
TTACCCTTAAATTTATTTGCACTACTGGAAAACTACCTGTTCCGTGGCCAACACTTGTCACTACTTTCTC
TTATGGTGTTCAATGCTTTTCCCGTTATCCGGATCACATGAAACGGCATGACTTTTTCAAGAGTGCCATG
CCCGAAGGTTATGTACAGGAACGCACTATATCTTTCAAAGATGACGGGAACTACAAGACGCGTGCTGAAG
TCAAGTTTGAAGGTGATACCCTTGTTAATCGTATCGAGTTAAAAGGTATTGATTTTAAAGAAGATGGAAA
CATTCTCGGACACAAACTGGAGTACAACTATAACTCACACAATGTATACATCACGGCAGACAAACAAAAG
AATGGAATCAAAGCTAACTTCAAAATTCGCCACAACATTGAAGATGGCTCCGTTCAACTAGCAGACCATT
ATCAACAAAATACTCCAATTGGCGATGGCCCTGTCCTTTTACCAGACAACCATTACCTGTCCACACAATC
TGCCCTTTCGAAAGATCCCAACGAAAAGCGTGACCACATGGTCCTTCTTGAGTTTGTAACTGCTGCTGGG
ATTACACATGGCATGGATGAGCTCTACAAATAAGGATCCAAACTCGAGTAAGGATCTCCAGGCATCAAAT
AAAACGAAAGGCTCAGTCGAAAGACTGGGCCTTTCGTTTTATCTGTTGTTTGTCGGTGAACGCTCTCTAC
TAGAGTCACACTGGCTCACCTTCGGGTGGGCCTTTCTGCGTTTATACCTAGGCTACAGCCGATAGTCTGG
AACAGCGCACTTACGGGTTGCTGCGCAACCCAAGTGCTACCGGCGCGGCAGCGTGACCCGTGTCGGCGGC
TCCAACGGCTCGCCATCGTCCAGAAAACACGGCTCATCGGGCATCGGCAGGCGCTGCTGCCCGCGCCGTT
CCCATTCCTCCGTTTCGGTCAAGGCTGGCAGGTCTGGTTCCATGCCCGGAATGCCGGGCTGGCTGGGCGG
CTCCTCGCCGGGGCCGGTCGGTAGTTGCTGCTCGCCCGGATACAGGGTCGGGATGCGGCGCAGGTCGCCA
TGCCCCAACAGCGATTCGTCCTGGTCGTCGTGATCAACCACCACGGCGGCACTGAACACCGACAGGCGCA
ACTGGTCGCGGGGCTGGCCCCACGCCACGCGGTCATTGACCACGTAGGCCAACACGGTGCCGGGGCCGTT
GAGCTTCACGACGGAGATCCAGCGCTCGGCCACCAAGTCCTTGACTGCGTATTGGACCGTCCGCAAAGAA
CGTCCGATGAGCTTGGAAAGTGTCTTCTGGCTGACCACCACGGCGTTCTGGTGGCCCATCTGCGCCACGA
GGTGATGCAGCAGCATTGCCGCCGTGGGTTTCCTCGCAATAAGCCCGGCCCACGCCTCATGCGCTTTGCG
TTCCGTTTGCACCCAGTGACCGGGCTTGTTCTTGGCTTGAATGCCGATTTCTCTGGACTGCGTGGCCATG
CTTATCTCCATGCGGTAGGGGTGCCGCACGGTTGCGGCACCATGCGCAATCAGCTGCAACTTTTCGGCAG
CGCGACAACAATTATGCGTTGCGTAAAAGTGGCAGTCAATTACAGATTTTCTTTAACCTACGCAATGAGC
TATTGCGGGGGGTGCCGCAATGAGCTGTTGCGTACCCCCCTTTTTTAAGTTGTTGATTTTTAAGTCTTTC
GCATTTCGCCCTATATCTAGTTCTTTGGTGCCCAAAGAAGGGCACCCCTGCGGGGTTCCCCCACGCCTTC
GGCGCGGCTCCCCCTCCGGCAAAAAGTGGCCCCTCCGGGGCTTGTTGATCGACTGCGCGGCCTTCGGCCT
TGCCCAAGGTGGCGCTGCCCCCTTGGAACCCCCGCACTCGCCGCCGTGAGGCTCGGGGGGCAGGCGGGCG
GGCTTCGCCCTTCGACTGCCCCCACTCGCATAGGCTTGGGTCGTTCCAGGCGCGTCAAGGCCAAGCCGCT
GCGCGGTCGCTGCGCGAGCCTTGACCCGCCTTCCACTTGGTGTCCAACCGGCAAGCGAAGCGCGCAGGCC
GCAGGCCGGAGGCACTAGTGCTTGGATTCTCACCAATAAAAAACGCCCGGCGGCAACCGAGCGTTCTGAA
CAAATCCAGATGGAGTTCTGAGGTCATTACTGGATCTATCAACAGGAGTCCAAGCGAGCTCGATATCAAA
TTACGCCCCGCCCTGCCACTCATCGCAGTACTGTTGTAATTCATTAAGCATTCTGCCGACATGGAAGCCA
TCACAAACGGCATGATGAACCTGAATCGCCAGCGGCATCAGCACCTTGTCGCCTTGCGTATAATATTTGC
CCATGGTGAAAACGGGGGCGAAGAAGTTGTCCATATTGGCCACGTTTAAATCAAAACTGGTGAAACTCAC
CCAGGGATTGGCTGAGACGAAAAACATATTCTCAATAAACCCTTTAGGGAAATAGGCCAGGTTTTCACCG
TAACACGCCACATCTTGCGAATATATGTGTAGAAACTGCCGGAAATCGTCGTGGTATTCACTCCAGAGCG
ATGAAAACGTTTCAGTTTGCTCATGGAAAACGGTGTAACAAGGGTGAACACTATCCCATATCACCAGCTC
ACCGTCTTTCATTGCCATACGAAATTCCGGATGAGCATTCATCAGGCGGGCAAGAATGTGAATAAAGGCC
GGATAAAACTTGTGCTTATTTTTCTTTACGGTCTTTAAAAAGGCCGTAATATCCAGCTGAACGGTCTGGT
TATAGGTACATTGAGCAACTGACTGAAATGCCTCAAAATGTTCTTTACGATGCCATTGGGATATATCAAC
GGTGGTATATCCAGTGATTTTTTTCTCCATTTTAGCTTCCTTAGCTCCTGAAAATCTCGATAACTCAAAA
AATACGCCCGGTAGTGATCTTATTTCATTATGGTGAAAGTTGGAACCTCTTACGTGCCGATCAACGTCTC
ATTTTCGCCAGATATC
